Addgene plasmid #46488: pGEX ShcD-SH2
Depositing lab: Bruce Mayer. Depositing organization: University of Connecticut Health Center. Publication: High-throughput phosphotyrosine profiling using SH2 domains. Machida K, Thompson CM, Dierck K, Jablonowski K, Karkkainen S, Liu B, Zhang H, Nash PD, Newman DK, Nollau P, Pawson T, Renkema GH, Saksela K, Schiller MR, Shin DG, Mayer BJ. Mol Cell. 2007 Jun 22;26(6):899-915. 10.1016/j.molcel.2007.05.031 PubMed 17588523.
Backbone
  Vector backbone: pGEX6P1
  Backbone manufacturer: GE Healthcare Biosciences
  Backbone size w/o insert (bp): 4900
  Vector type: Bacterial Expression
Growth in bacteria
  Bacterial resistance: Ampicillin, 100 μg/mL
  Growth temperature: 37°C
  Growth strain: DH5alpha
  Copy number: Low Copy
Gene/Insert
  Gene/Insert name: ShcD (alt names: SHC4; RaLP; SHCD; MGC34023; SHC4)
  Species: H. sapiens (human)
  Insert size (bp): 360
  Mutation: contains amino acids 512-623
  Entrez Gene: SHC4 (a.k.a. RaLP, SHCD)
  Promoter: Tac
  Tag / fusion protein: GST (N terminal on backbone); PreScission (N terminal on backbone)
  Cloning method: Restriction Enzyme; 5′ cloning site BglII (destroyed during cloning); 3′ cloning site EcoRI (not destroyed)
  Sequencing primers: 5′ pGEX-5; 3′ pGEX-3
Terms and licenses: Academic/Nonprofit Terms; Industry Terms: Not Available to Industry
Depositor comments: The molecular weight of the GST fusion protein is approximately 38 kDa
How to cite: pGEX ShcD-SH2 was a gift from Bruce Mayer (Addgene plasmid # 46488 ; http://n2t.net/addgene:46488 ; RRID:Addgene_46488)
