[The description below was written by a language model from this plasmid's Addgene catalogue record and pLannotate feature annotations shown in this document.]
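Description:
pGEX ShcD-SH2 is a bacterial expression plasmid built on the pGEX6P1 backbone for producing the SH2 domain of human ShcD (SHC4, also called RaLP) as a glutathione S-transferase fusion in E. coli. The insert, about 360 bp, encodes amino acids 512-623 of the protein. It was placed by restriction cloning downstream of and in frame with the Schistosoma japonicum GST coding sequence. The 5′ BglII junction was destroyed in the process and the 3′ EcoRI site was retained. A PreScission protease recognition site contributed by the backbone lies between GST and the SH2 domain, so the affinity tag can be cleaved off after purification. The depositor gives the intact fusion protein as roughly 38 kDa.

Transcription is driven by the hybrid tac promoter, followed by a lac operator. The plasmid carries its own lacI gene under the lacIq promoter, so expression is repressed until induced with IPTG, largely independent of the host strain. The plasmid replicates from a ColE1/pMB1-type origin; the catalogue lists it as low copy, while the automated annotation labels this origin family generically as high copy. Selection is by ampicillin resistance through β-lactamase. The annotated sequence of 5,329 nt also shows backbone remnants typical of pGEX vectors: partial rop and bom fragments and a lac promoter/lacZα segment downstream of lacI. None of these contributes to the fusion's expression.

The associated publication concerns high-throughput phosphotyrosine profiling with SH2 domains. This suggests the purified GST-SH2 protein serves as a probe for tyrosine-phosphorylated binding sites, as one member of a larger panel of SH2 domain constructs.
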