Features (pLannotate 1.2.2; 17 found; start..end, strand, type, name):
      6..107     -  CDS            yciV (fragment): RNAAM_ECOLI - Also known as trpH From Escherichia coli (strain K12).
    183..211     +  promoter       tac promoter: strong E. coli promoter; hybrid between the trp and lac UV5 promoters
    219..235     +  protein_bind   lac operator: The lac repressor binds to the lac operator to inhibit transcription in E. coli. This inhibition can be relieved by adding lactose or isopropyl-β-D-thiogalactopyranoside (IPTG). lac repressor encoded by lacI
    258..911     +  CDS            GST26_SCHJA: Experimental evidence at protein level: Swiss-Prot protein existence level 1. GST isoenzymes appear to play a central role in the parasite detoxification system. Other functions are also suspected including a role in increasing the solubility of haematin in the parasite gut. From Schistosoma japonicum (Blood fluke).
    948..1289    +  CDS            SHC4 (fragment): SHC4_HUMAN - Also known as SHCD. Experimental evidence at protein level: Swiss-Prot protein existence level 1. Activates both Ras-dependent and Ras-independent migratory pathways in melanomas. Contributes to the early phases of agrin-induced tyrosine phosphorylation of CHRNB1. From Homo sapiens (Human).
   1346..1385    +  CDS            rop (fragment): Rop protein, which maintains plasmids at low copy number; rop
   1487..1527    +  misc_feature   bom (fragment): basis of mobility region from pBR322
   1632..1736    +  promoter       AmpR promoter: bla
   1737..2597    +  CDS            AmpR: β-lactamase; bla; confers resistance to ampicillin, carbenicillin, and related antibiotics
   2768..3356    +  rep_origin     ori: high-copy-number ColE1/pMB1/pBR322/pUC origin of replication
   3542..3593    -  misc_feature   bom (fragment): basis of mobility region from pBR322
   3600..3677    +  promoter       lacIq promoter: lacI (mutant); In the lacIq allele, a single base change in the promoter boosts expression of the lacI gene about 10-fold.
   3678..4760    +  CDS            lacI: lac repressor; lacI; The lac repressor binds to the lac operator to inhibit transcription in E. coli. This inhibition can be relieved by adding lactose or isopropyl-β-D-thiogalactopyranoside (IPTG).
   4773..4794    +  protein_bind   CAP binding site: CAP binding activates transcription in the presence of cAMP. E. coli catabolite activator protein
   4809..4839    +  promoter       lac promoter: promoter for the E. coli lac operon
   4847..4863    +  protein_bind   lac operator: The lac repressor binds to the lac operator to inhibit transcription in E. coli. This inhibition can be relieved by adding lactose or isopropyl-β-D-thiogalactopyranoside (IPTG). lac repressor encoded by lacI
   4883..5056    +  CDS            lacZα: LacZα fragment of β-galactosidase; lacZ fragment
>Addgene plasmid #46488 | pGEX ShcD-SH2 | depositor full sequence | sequence record 65696 | Full Sequence
ACGTTATCGACTGCACGGTGCACCAATGCTTCTGGCGTCAGGCAGCCATCGGAAGCTGTGGTATGGCTGT
GCAGGTCGTAAATCACTGCATAATTCGTGTCGCTCAAGGCGCACTCCCGTTCTGGATAATGTTTTTTGCG
CCGACATCATAACGGTTCTGGCAAATATTCTGAAATGAGCTGTTGACAATTAATCATCGGCTCGTATAAT
GTGTGGAATTGTGAGCGGATAACAATTTCACACAGGAAACAGTATTCATGTCCCCTATACTAGGTTATTG
GAAAATTAAGGGCCTTGTGCAACCCACTCGACTTCTTTTGGAATATCTTGAAGAAAAATATGAAGAGCAT
TTGTATGAGCGCGATGAAGGTGATAAATGGCGAAACAAAAAGTTTGAATTGGGTTTGGAGTTTCCCAATC
TTCCTTATTATATTGATGGTGATGTTAAATTAACACAGTCTATGGCCATCATACGTTATATAGCTGACAA
GCACAACATGTTGGGTGGTTGTCCAAAAGAGCGTGCAGAGATTTCAATGCTTGAAGGAGCGGTTTTGGAT
ATTAGATACGGTGTTTCGAGAATTGCATATAGTAAAGACTTTGAAACTCTCAAAGTTGATTTTCTTAGCA
AGCTACCTGAAATGCTGAAAATGTTCGAAGATCGTTTATGTCATAAAACATATTTAAATGGTGATCATGT
AACCCATCCTGACTTCATGTTGTATGACGCTCTTGATGTTGTTTTATACATGGACCCAATGTGCCTGGAT
GCGTTCCCAAAATTAGTTTGTTTTAAAAAACGTATTGAAGCTATCCCACAAATTGATAAGTACTTGAAAT
CCAGCAAGTATATAGCATGGCCTTTGCAGGGCTGGCAAGCCACGTTTGGTGGTGGCGACCATCCTCCAAA
ATCGGATCTGGAAGTTCTGTTCCAGGGGCCCCTGGGATCTATGCATTCTTTGCCACACATTAAGCAGCAG
CTGTGGAGCGAAGAATGCTATCATGGCAAGCTGAGCAGGAAGGCGGCAGAGAGCCTCTTGGTAAAGGATG
GGGACTTTTTGGTTCGAGAGAGTGCAACATCCCCTGGCCAATATGTGCTGAGTGGACTACAGGGAGGCCA
AGCAAAACATCTTCTCCTGGTGGATCCTGAAGGCAAGGTGAGGACCAAGGATCATGTATTTGATAATGTC
GGCCACCTTATCAGATACCATATGGATAACAGTTTGCCAATCATCTCCTCTGGAAGCGAAGTAAGCCTTA
AACAACCAGTGAGAAAAGATAATAATCCATTAATTAACGAATTCCCGGGTCGACTCGAGCGGCCGCATCG
TGACTGACTGACGATCTGCCTCGCGCGTTTCGGTGATGACGGTGAAAACCTCTGACACATGCAGCTCCCG
GAGACGGTCACAGCTTGTCTGTAAGCGGATGCCGGGAGCAGACAAGCCCGTCAGGGCGCGTCAGCGGGTG
TTGGCGGGTGTCGGGGCGCAGCCATGACCCAGTCACGTAGCGATAGCGGAGTGTATAATTCTTGAAGACG
AAAGGGCCTCGTGATACGCCTATTTTTATAGGTTAATGTCATGATAATAATGGTTTCTTAGACGTCAGGT
GGCACTTTTCGGGGAAATGTGCGCGGAACCCCTATTTGTTTATTTTTCTAAATACATTCAAATATGTATC
CGCTCATGAGACAATAACCCTGATAAATGCTTCAATAATATTGAAAAAGGAAGAGTATGAGTATTCAACA
TTTCCGTGTCGCCCTTATTCCCTTTTTTGCGGCATTTTGCCTTCCTGTTTTTGCTCACCCAGAAACGCTG
GTGAAAGTAAAAGATGCTGAAGATCAGTTGGGTGCACGAGTGGGTTACATCGAACTGGATCTCAACAGCG
GTAAGATCCTTGAGAGTTTTCGCCCCGAAGAACGTTTTCCAATGATGAGCACTTTTAAAGTTCTGCTATG
TGGCGCGGTATTATCCCGTGTTGACGCCGGGCAAGAGCAACTCGGTCGCCGCATACACTATTCTCAGAAT
GACTTGGTTGAGTACTCACCAGTCACAGAAAAGCATCTTACGGATGGCATGACAGTAAGAGAATTATGCA
GTGCTGCCATAACCATGAGTGATAACACTGCGGCCAACTTACTTCTGACAACGATCGGAGGACCGAAGGA
GCTAACCGCTTTTTTGCACAACATGGGGGATCATGTAACTCGCCTTGATCGTTGGGAACCGGAGCTGAAT
GAAGCCATACCAAACGACGAGCGTGACACCACGATGCCTGCAGCAATGGCAACAACGTTGCGCAAACTAT
TAACTGGCGAACTACTTACTCTAGCTTCCCGGCAACAATTAATAGACTGGATGGAGGCGGATAAAGTTGC
AGGACCACTTCTGCGCTCGGCCCTTCCGGCTGGCTGGTTTATTGCTGATAAATCTGGAGCCGGTGAGCGT
GGGTCTCGCGGTATCATTGCAGCACTGGGGCCAGATGGTAAGCCCTCCCGTATCGTAGTTATCTACACGA
CGGGGAGTCAGGCAACTATGGATGAACGAAATAGACAGATCGCTGAGATAGGTGCCTCACTGATTAAGCA
TTGGTAACTGTCAGACCAAGTTTACTCATATATACTTTAGATTGATTTAAAACTTCATTTTTAATTTAAA
AGGATCTAGGTGAAGATCCTTTTTGATAATCTCATGACCAAAATCCCTTAACGTGAGTTTTCGTTCCACT
GAGCGTCAGACCCCGTAGAAAAGATCAAAGGATCTTCTTGAGATCCTTTTTTTCTGCGCGTAATCTGCTG
CTTGCAAACAAAAAAACCACCGCTACCAGCGGTGGTTTGTTTGCCGGATCAAGAGCTACCAACTCTTTTT
CCGAAGGTAACTGGCTTCAGCAGAGCGCAGATACCAAATACTGTCCTTCTAGTGTAGCCGTAGTTAGGCC
ACCACTTCAAGAACTCTGTAGCACCGCCTACATACCTCGCTCTGCTAATCCTGTTACCAGTGGCTGCTGC
CAGTGGCGATAAGTCGTGTCTTACCGGGTTGGACTCAAGACGATAGTTACCGGATAAGGCGCAGCGGTCG
GGCTGAACGGGGGGTTCGTGCACACAGCCCAGCTTGGAGCGAACGACCTACACCGAACTGAGATACCTAC
AGCGTGAGCTATGAGAAAGCGCCACGCTTCCCGAAGGGAGAAAGGCGGACAGGTATCCGGTAAGCGGCAG
GGTCGGAACAGGAGAGCGCACGAGGGAGCTTCCAGGGGGAAACGCCTGGTATCTTTATAGTCCTGTCGGG
TTTCGCCACCTCTGACTTGAGCGTCGATTTTTGTGATGCTCGTCAGGGGGGCGGAGCCTATGGAAAAACG
CCAGCAACGCGGCCTTTTTACGGTTCCTGGCCTTTTGCTGGCCTTTTGCTCACATGTTCTTTCCTGCGTT
ATCCCCTGATTCTGTGGATAACCGTATTACCGCCTTTGAGTGAGCTGATACCGCTCGCCGCAGCCGAACG
ACCGAGCGCAGCGAGTCAGTGAGCGAGGAAGCGGAAGAGCGCCTGATGCGGTATTTTCTCCTTACGCATC
TGTGCGGTATTTCACACCGCATAAATTCCGACACCATCGAATGGTGCAAAACCTTTCGCGGTATGGCATG
ATAGCGCCCGGAAGAGAGTCAATTCAGGGTGGTGAATGTGAAACCAGTAACGTTATACGATGTCGCAGAG
TATGCCGGTGTCTCTTATCAGACCGTTTCCCGCGTGGTGAACCAGGCCAGCCACGTTTCTGCGAAAACGC
GGGAAAAAGTGGAAGCGGCGATGGCGGAGCTGAATTACATTCCCAACCGCGTGGCACAACAACTGGCGGG
CAAACAGTCGTTGCTGATTGGCGTTGCCACCTCCAGTCTGGCCCTGCACGCGCCGTCGCAAATTGTCGCG
GCGATTAAATCTCGCGCCGATCAACTGGGTGCCAGCGTGGTGGTGTCGATGGTAGAACGAAGCGGCGTCG
AAGCCTGTAAAGCGGCGGTGCACAATCTTCTCGCGCAACGCGTCAGTGGGCTGATCATTAACTATCCGCT
GGATGACCAGGATGCCATTGCTGTGGAAGCTGCCTGCACTAATGTTCCGGCGTTATTTCTTGATGTCTCT
GACCAGACACCCATCAACAGTATTATTTTCTCCCATGAAGACGGTACGCGACTGGGCGTGGAGCATCTGG
TCGCATTGGGTCACCAGCAAATCGCGCTGTTAGCGGGCCCATTAAGTTCTGTCTCGGCGCGTCTGCGTCT
GGCTGGCTGGCATAAATATCTCACTCGCAATCAAATTCAGCCGATAGCGGAACGGGAAGGCGACTGGAGT
GCCATGTCCGGTTTTCAACAAACCATGCAAATGCTGAATGAGGGCATCGTTCCCACTGCGATGCTGGTTG
CCAACGATCAGATGGCGCTGGGCGCAATGCGCGCCATTACCGAGTCCGGGCTGCGCGTTGGTGCGGATAT
CTCGGTAGTGGGATACGACGATACCGAAGACAGCTCATGTTATATCCCGCCGTCAACCACCATCAAACAG
GATTTTCGCCTGCTGGGGCAAACCAGCGTGGACCGCTTGCTGCAACTCTCTCAGGGCCAGGCGGTGAAGG
GCAATCAGCTGTTGCCCGTCTCACTGGTGAAAAGAAAAACCACCCTGGCGCCCAATACGCAAACCGCCTC
TCCCCGCGCGTTGGCCGATTCATTAATGCAGCTGGCACGACAGGTTTCCCGACTGGAAAGCGGGCAGTGA
GCGCAACGCAATTAATGTGAGTTAGCTCACTCATTAGGCACCCCAGGCTTTACACTTTATGCTTCCGGCT
CGTATGTTGTGTGGAATTGTGAGCGGATAACAATTTCACACAGGAAACAGCTATGACCATGATTACGGAT
TCACTGGCCGTCGTTTTACAACGTCGTGACTGGGAAAACCCTGGCGTTACCCAACTTAATCGCCTTGCAG
CACATCCCCCTTTCGCCAGCTGGCGTAATAGCGAAGAGGCCCGCACCGATCGCCCTTCCCAACAGTTGCG
CAGCCTGAATGGCGAATGGCGCTTTGCCTGGTTTCCGGCACCAGAAGCGGTGCCGGAAAGCTGGCTGGAG
TGCGATCTTCCTGAGGCCGATACTGTCGTCGTCCCCTCAAACTGGCAGATGCACGGTTACGATGCGCCCA
TCTACACCAACGTAACCTATCCCATTACGGTCAATCCGCCGTTTGTTCCCACGGAGAATCCGACGGGTTG
TTACTCGCTCACATTTAATGTTGATGAAAGCTGGCTACAGGAAGGCCAGACGCGAATTATTTTTGATGGC
GTTGGAATT
