>Addgene plasmid #46488 | pGEX ShcD-SH2 | depositor partial sequence | sequence record 65697 | Insert sequence
AGATCTATGCATTCTTTGCCACACATTAAGCAGCAGCTGTGGAGCGAAGAATGCTATCATGGCAAGCTGA
GCAGGAAGGCGGCAGAGAGCCTCTTGGTAAAGGATGGGGACTTTTTGGTTCGAGAGAGTGCAACATCCCC
TGGCCAATATGTGCTGAGTGGACTACAGGGAGGCCAAGCAAAACATCTTCTCCTGGTGGATCCTGAAGGC
AAGGTGAGGACCAAGGATCATGTATTTGATAATGTCGGCCACCTTATCAGATACCATATGGATAACAGTT
TGCCAATCATCTCCTCTGGAAGCGAAGTAAGCCTTAAACAACCAGTGAGAAAAGATAATAATCCATTAAT
TAACGAATTC
