>Addgene plasmid #46488 | pGEX ShcD-SH2 | addgene partial sequence | sequence record 66729 | pGEX5
GGATCTGGAGTTCTGTTCCNGGGGCCCCTGGGATCTATGCATTCTTTGCCACACATTAAGCAGCAGCTGT
GGAGCGAAGAATGCTATCATGGCAAGCTGAGCAGGAAGGCGGCAGAGAGCCTCTTGGTAAAGGATGGGGA
CTTTTTGGTTCGAGAGAGTGCAACATCCCCTGGCCAATATGTGCTGAGTGGACTACAGGGAGGCCAAGCA
AAACATCTTCTCCTGGTGGATCCTGAAGGCAAGGTGAGGACCAAGGATCATGTATTTGATAATGTCGGCC
ACCTTATCAGATACCATATGGATAACAGTTTGCCAATCATCTCCTCTGGAAGCGAAGTAAGCCTTAAACA
ACCAGTGAGAAAAGATAATAATCCATTAATTAACGAATTCCCGGGTCGACTCGAGCGGCCGCATCGTGAC
TGACTGACGATCTGCCTCGCGCGTTTCGGTGATGACGGTGAAAACCTCTGACACATGCAGCTCCCGGAGA
CGGTCACAGCTTGTCTGTAAGCGGATGCCGGGAGCAGACAAGCCCGTCAGGGCGCGTCAGCGGGTGTTGG
CGGGTGTCGGGGCGCAGCCATGACCCAGTCACGTAGCGATAGCGGAGTGTATAATTCTTGAAGACGAAAG
GGCCTCGTGATACGCCTATTTTTATAGGTTAATGTCATGATAATAATGGTTTCTTAGACGTCAGGTGGCA
CTTTTCGGGGAAATGTGCGCGGAACCCCTATTTGTTTATTTTTCTAAATACATTCAAATATGTATCCGCT
CATGAGACAATAACCCTGATAAATGCTTCAATAATATTGAAAAAGGA
